>Addgene plasmid #139308 | pTagBFP2-C1-lynN11-FKBP-PI-PLCN187 | depositor full sequence | sequence record 269438 | Full Sequence
TAGTTATTAATAGTAATCAATTACGGGGTCATTAGTTCATAGCCCATATATGGAGTTCCGCGTTACATAA
CTTACGGTAAATGGCCCGCCTGGCTGACCGCCCAACGACCCCCGCCCATTGACGTCAATAATGACGTATG
TTCCCATAGTAACGCCAATAGGGACTTTCCATTGACGTCAATGGGTGGAGTATTTACGGTAAACTGCCCA
CTTGGCAGTACATCAAGTGTATCATATGCCAAGTACGCCCCCTATTGACGTCAATGACGGTAAATGGCCC
GCCTGGCATTATGCCCAGTACATGACCTTATGGGACTTTCCTACTTGGCAGTACATCTACGTATTAGTCA
TCGCTATTACCATGGTGATGCGGTTTTGGCAGTACATCAATGGGCGTGGATAGCGGTTTGACTCACGGGG
ATTTCCAAGTCTCCACCCCATTGACGTCAATGGGAGTTTGTTTTGGCACCAAAATCAACGGGACTTTCCA
AAATGTCGTAACAACTCCGCCCCATTGACGCAAATGGGCGGTAGGCGTGTACGGTGGGAGGTCTATATAA
GCAGAGCTGGTTTAGTGAACCGTCAGATCCGCTAGCACCATGGGATGTATAAAATCAAAAGGGAAAGACA
GCAGATCTGCGAATTCAGGTGCTGGTGCTGGTGCTGGTGCTGTGAGCGAGCTGATTAAGGAGAACATGCA
CATGAAGCTGTACATGGAGGGCACCGTGGACAACCATCACTTCAAGTGCACATCCGAGGGCGAAGGCAAG
CCCTACGAGGGCACCCAGACCATGAGAATCAAGGTGGTCGAGGGCGGCCCTCTCCCCTTCGCCTTCGACA
TCCTGGCTACTAGCTTCCTCTACGGCAGCAAGACCTTCATCAACCACACCCAGGGCATCCCCGACTTCTT
CAAGCAGTCCTTCCCTGAGGGCTTCACATGGGAGAGAGTCACCACATACGAAGACGGGGGCGTGCTGACC
GCTACCCAGGACACCAGCCTCCAGGACGGCTGCCTCATCTACAACGTCAAGATCAGAGGGGTGAACTTCA
CATCCAACGGCCCTGTGATGCAGAAGAAAACACTCGGCTGGGAGGCCTTCACCGAGACGCTGTACCCCGC
TGACGGCGGCCTGGAAGGCAGAAACGACATGGCCCTGAAGCTCGTGGGCGGGAGCCATCTGATCGCAAAC
GCCAAGACCACATATAGATCCAAGAAACCCGCTAAGAACCTCAAGATGCCTGGCGTCTACTATGTGGACT
ACAGACTGGAAAGAATCAAGGAGGCCAACAACGAGACCTACGTCGAGCAGCACGAGGTGGCAGTGGCCAG
ATACTGCGACCTCCCTAGCAAACTGGGGCACAAGCTTAATTCCGGACTCAGATCTCGAAGCGCGGCCGCG
GGAGCAGGAGGAGCAGCTCGAGCGGCGCTGGGAGTGCAGGTGGAAACCATCTCCCCAGGAGACGGGCGCA
CCTTCCCCAAGCGCGGCCAGACCTGCGTGGTGCACTACACCGGGATGCTTGAAGATGGAAAGAAATTTGA
TTCCTCCCGGGACAGAAACAAGCCCTTTAAGTTTATGCTAGGCAAGCAGGAGGTGATCCGAGGCTGGGAA
GAAGGGGTTGCCCAGATGAGTGTGGGTCAGAGAGCCAAACTGACTATATCTCCAGATTATGCCTATGGTG
CCACTGGGCACCCAGGCATCATCCCACCACATGCCACTCTCGTCTTCGATGTGGAGCTTCTAAAACTGGA
AAGTGCTGGTGGTAGTGCTGGTGGTAGTGCTGGTGGTAGTGCTGGTGGTAGTGCTGGTGGTCCGCGAGCT
CAAGCTTCGTCGCTTAATAACTGGAATAAGCCAATAAAGAACTCTGTAACTACAAAACAATGGATGTCCG
CTCTACCTGACACAACAAACCTAGCAGCGCTCTCTATACCAGGTACACATGATACGATGAGCTATAACGG
AGACATAACATGGACATTAACCAAACCACTAGCTCAAACACAAACGATGTCATTGTACCAACAACTAGAA
GCAGGAATACGGTACATCGATATTAGAGCAAAAGACAATCTCAACATTTACCATGGGCCAATTTTTTTAA
ATGCATCACTTTCAGGTGTATTAGAAACGATTACTCAATTTTTAAAGAAAAATCCAAAAGAAACCATTAT
TATGCGTTTAAAGGACGAGCAAAACAGCAACGATAGTTTTGATTATCGGATCCAACCACTAATCAACATT
TATAAAGATTATTTTTACACTACTCCCAGAACTGACACGAGCAATAAAATCCCTACATTAAAAGATGTCC
GCGGAAAAATATTATTACTTTCAGAGAACCACACAAAAAAGCCATTAGTCATTAACTCACGCAAATTCGG
CATGCAGTTCTAGAATTCTGCAGTCGACGGTACCGCGGGCCCGGGATCCACCGGATCTAGATAACTGATC
ATAATCAGCCATACCACATTTGTAGAGGTTTTACTTGCTTTAAAAAACCTCCCACACCTCCCCCTGAACC
TGAAACATAAAATGAATGCAATTGTTGTTGTTAACTTGTTTATTGCAGCTTATAATGGTTACAAATAAAG
CAATAGCATCACAAATTTCACAAATAAAGCATTTTTTTCACTGCATTCTAGTTGTGGTTTGTCCAAACTC
ATCAATGTATCTTAACGCGTAAATTGTAAGCGTTAATATTTTGTTAAAATTCGCGTTAAATTTTTGTTAA
ATCAGCTCATTTTTTAACCAATAGGCCGAAATCGGCAAAATCCCTTATAAATCAAAAGAATAGACCGAGA
TAGGGT
[37 nt withheld, positions 2807-2843]
AAAGAACGTGGACTCCAACGTCAAAGG
[49 nt withheld, positions 2871-2919]
T
[91 nt withheld, positions 2921-3011]
G
[124 nt withheld, positions 3013-3136]
CAGGTGGCACTTTTCGGGGAAATGTGCGCGGAACCCCTATTTGTTTATTTTTCTAAATACATTCAAATAT
GTATCCGCTCATGAGACAATAACCCTGATAAATGCTTCAATAATATTGAAAAAGGAAGAGTCCTGAGGCG
GAAAGAACCAGCTGTGGAATGTGTGTCAGTTAGGGTGTGGAAAGTCCCCAGGCTCCCCAGCAGGCAGAAG
TATGCAAAGCATGCATCTCAATTAGTCAGCAACCAGGTGTGGAAAGTCCCCAGGCTCCCCAGCAGGCAGA
AGTATGCAAAGCATGCATCTCAATTAGTCAGCAACCATAGTCCCGCCCCTAACTCCGCCCATCCCGCCCC
TAACTCCGCCCAGTTCCGCCCATTCTCCGCCCCATGGCTGACTAATTTTTTTTATTTATGCAGAGGCCGA
GGCCGCCTCGGCCTCTGAGCTATTCCAGAAGTAGTGAGGAGGCTTTTTTGGAGGCCTAGGCTTTTGCAAA
GATCGATCAAGAGACAGGATGAGGATCGTTTCGCATGATTGAACAAGATGGATTGCACGCAGGTTCTCCG
GCCGCTTGGGTGGAGAGGCTATTCGGCTATGACTGGGCACAACAGACAATCGGCTGCTCTGATGCCGCCG
TGTTCCGGCTGTCAGCGCAGGGGCGCCCGGTTCTTTTTGTCAAGACCGACCTGTCCGGTGCCCTGAATGA
ACTGCAAGACGAGGCAGCGCGGCTATCGTGGCTGGCCACGACGGGCGTTCCTTGCGCAGCTGTGCTCGAC
GTTGTCACTGAAGCGGGAAGGGACTGGCTGCTATTGGGCGAAGTGCCGGGGCAGGATCTCCTGTCATCTC
ACCTTGCTCCTGCCGAGAAAGTATCCATCATGGCTGATGCAATGCGGCGGCTGCATACGCTTGATCCGGC
TACCTGCCCATTCGACCACCAAGCGAAACATCGCATCGAGCGAGCACGTACTCGGATGGAAGCCGGTCTT
GTCGATCAGGATGATCTGGACGAAGAGCATCAGGGGCTCGCGCCAGCCGAACTGTTCGCCAGGCTCAAGG
CGAGCATGCCCGACGGCGAGGATCTCGTCGTGACCCATGGCGATGCCTGCTTGCCGAATATCATGGTGGA
AAATGGCCGCTTTTCTGGATTCATCGACTGTGGCCGGCTGGGTGTGGCGGACCGCTATCAGGACATAGCG
TTGGCTACCCGTGATATTGCTGAAGAGCTTGGCGGCGAATGGGCTGACCGCTTCCTCGTGCTTTACGGTA
TCGCCGCTCCCGATTCGCAGCGCATCGCCTTCTATCGCCTTCTTGACGAGTTCTTCTGAGCGGGACTCTG
GGGTTCGAAATGACCGACCAAGCGACGCCCAACCTGCCATCACGAGATTTCGATTCCACCGCCGCCTTCT
ATGAAAGGTTGGGCTTCGGAATCGTTTTCCGGGACGCCGGCTGGATGATCCTCCAGCGCGGGGATCTCAT
GCTGGAGTTCTTCGCCCACCCTAGGGGGAGGCTAACTGAAACACGGAAGGAGACAATACCGGAAGGAACC
CGCGCTATGACGGCAATAAAAAGACAGAATAAAACGCACGGTGTTGGGTCGTTTGTTCATAAACGCGGGG
TTCGGTCCCAGGGCTGGCACTCTGTCGATACCCCACCGAGACCCCATTGGGGCCAATACGCCCGCGTTTC
TTCCTTTTCCCCACCCCACCCCCCAAGTTCGGGTGAAGGCCCAGGGCTCGCAGCCAACGTCGGGGCGGCA
GGCCCTGCCATAGCCTCAGGTTACTCATATATACTTTAGATTGATTTAAAACTTCATTTTTAATTTAAAA
GGATCTAGGTGAAGATCCTTTTTGATAATCTCATGACCAAAATCCCTTAACGTGAGTTTTCGTTCCACTG
AGCGTCAGACCCCGTAGAAAAGATCAAAGGATCTTCTTGAGATCCTTTTTTTCTGCGCGTAATCTGCTGC
TTGCAAACAAAAAAACCACCGCTACCAGCGGTGGTTTGTTTGCCGGATCAAGAGCTACCAACTCTTTTTC
CGAAGGTAACTGGCTTCAGCAGAGCGCAGATACCAAATACTGTCCTTCTAGTGTAGCCGTAGTTAGGCCA
CCACTTCAAGAACTCTGTAGCACCGCCTACATACCTCGCTCTGCTAATCCTGTTACCAGTGGCTGCTGCC
AGTGGCGATAAGTCGTGTCTTACCGGGTTGGACTCAAGACGATAGTTACCGGATAAGGCGCAGCGGTCGG
GCTGAACGGGGGGTTCGTGCACACAGCCCAGCTTGGAGCGAACGACCTACACCGAACTGAGATACCTACA
GCGTGAGCTATGAGAAAGCGCCACGCTTCCCGAAGGGAGAAAGGCGGACAGGTATCCGGTAAGCGGCAGG
GTCGGAACAGGAGAGCGCACGAGGGAGCTTCCAGGGGGAAACGCCTGGTATCTTTATAGTCCTGTCGGGT
TTCGCCACCTCTGACTTGAGCGTCGATTTTTGTGATGCTCGTCAGGGGGGCGGAGCCTATGGAAAAACGC
CAGCAACGCGGCCTTTTTACGGTTCCTGGCCTTTTGCTGGCCTTTTGCTCACATGTTCTTTCCTGCGTTA
TCCCCTGATTCTGTGGATAACCGTATTACCGCCATGCAT
Features (pLannotate 1.2.2; 17 found; start..end, strand, type, name):
     61..364     +  enhancer       CMV enhancer: human cytomegalovirus immediate early enhancer
    365..568     +  promoter       CMV promoter: human cytomegalovirus (CMV) immediate early promoter
    673..1371    +  CDS            TagBFP: monomeric blue fluorescent protein mammalian codon-optimized
   1371..1388    +  misc_feature   MCS (fragment): multiple cloning site
   1429..1751    +  CDS            FKBP (fragment): human FK506-binding protein FKBP12
   1821..2390    +  CDS            plcA (fragment): PLC_LISMO - Also known as pic. Experimental evidence at protein level: Swiss-Prot protein existence level 1. Cleaves glycosylphosphatidylinositol (GPI) and phosphatidylinositol (PI) anchors but not PI phosphates. Important factor in pathogenesis, PI-PLC activity is present only in virulent listeria species. It may participate in the lysis of the phagolysosomal membrane. From Listeria monocytogenes serovar 1/2a (strain ATCC BAA-679 / EGD-e).
   2393..2429    +  misc_feature   MCS (fragment): multiple cloning site
   2446..2530    +  CDS            large T antigen (fragment): large T antigen from SV40 (simian virus 40)
   2553..2674    +  polyA_signal   SV40 poly(A) signal: SV40 polyadenylation signal
   2708..3136    -  rep_origin     f1 ori (sequence partly withheld): f1 bacteriophage origin of replication; arrow indicates direction of (+) strand synthesis
   3163..3267    +  promoter       AmpR promoter: bla
   3269..3626    +  promoter       SV40 promoter: SV40 enhancer and early promoter
   3661..4455    +  CDS            NeoR/KanR: aminoglycoside phosphotransferase from Tn5; aph(3')-II (or nptII); confers resistance to neomycin, kanamycin, and G418 (Geneticin®)
   4476..4628    +  CDS            ble (fragment): BLE_KLEPN - Experimental evidence at protein level: Swiss-Prot protein existence level 1. Binding protein with a strong affinity to the bleomycin family of antibiotics. Binds to CL990; an antimitotic-antibiotic compound. From Klebsiella pneumoniae.
   4687..4734    +  polyA_signal   HSV TK poly(A) signal: herpes simplex virus thymidine kinase polyadenylation signal (Cole and Stacy, 1985)
   4825..4841    -  polyA_signal   bGH poly(A) signal (fragment): bovine growth hormone polyadenylation signal
   5063..5651    +  rep_origin     ori: high-copy-number ColE1/pMB1/pBR322/pUC origin of replication
