>Addgene plasmid #139308 | pTagBFP2-C1-lynN11-FKBP-PI-PLCN187 | addgene full sequence | sequence record 287378 | Addgene NGS Result
TAGTTATTAATAGTAATCAATTACGGGGTCATTAGTTCATAGCCCATATATGGAGTTCCGCGTTACATAA
CTTACGGTAAATGGCCCGCCTGGCTGACCGCCCAACGACCCCCGCCCATTGACGTCAATAATGACGTATG
TTCCCATAGTAACGCCAATAGGGACTTTCCATTGACGTCAATGGGTGGAGTATTTACGGTAAACTGCCCA
CTTGGCAGTACATCAAGTGTATCATATGCCAAGTACGCCCCCTATTGACGTCAATGACGGTAAATGGCCC
GCCTGGCATTATGCCCAGTACATGACCTTATGGGACTTTCCTACTTGGCAGTACATCTACGTATTAGTCA
TCGCTATTACCATGGTGATGCGGTTTTGGCAGTACATCAATGGGCGTGGATAGCGGTTTGACTCACGGGG
ATTTCCAAGTCTCCACCCCATTGACGTCAATGGGAGTTTGTTTTGGCACCAAAATCAACGGGACTTTCCA
AAATGTCGTAACAACTCCGCCCCATTGACGCAAATGGGCGGTAGGCGTGTACGGTGGGAGGTCTATATAA
GCAGAGCTGGTTTAGTGAACCGTCAGATCCGCTAGCACCATGGGATGTATAAAATCAAAAGGGAAAGACA
GCAGATCTGCGAATTCAGGTGCTGGTGCTGGTGCTGGTGCTGTGAGCGAGCTGATTAAGGAGAACATGCA
CATGAAGCTGTACATGGAGGGCACCGTGGACAACCATCACTTCAAGTGCACATCCGAGGGCGAAGGCAAG
CCCTACGAGGGCACCCAGACCATGAGAATCAAGGTGGTCGAGGGCGGCCCTCTCCCCTTCGCCTTCGACA
TCCTGGCTACTAGCTTCCTCTACGGCAGCAAGACCTTCATCAACCACACCCAGGGCATCCCCGACTTCTT
CAAGCAGTCCTTCCCTGAGGGCTTCACATGGGAGAGAGTCACCACATACGAAGACGGGGGCGTGCTGACC
GCTACCCAGGACACCAGCCTCCAGGACGGCTGCCTCATCTACAACGTCAAGATCAGAGGGGTGAACTTCA
CATCCAACGGCCCTGTGATGCAGAAGAAAACACTCGGCTGGGAGGCCTTCACCGAGACGCTGTACCCCGC
TGACGGCGGCCTGGAAGGCAGAAACGACATGGCCCTGAAGCTCGTGGGCGGGAGCCATCTGATCGCAAAC
GCCAAGACCACATATAGATCCAAGAAACCCGCTAAGAACCTCAAGATGCCTGGCGTCTACTATGTGGACT
ACAGACTGGAAAGAATCAAGGAGGCCAACAACGAGACCTACGTCGAGCAGCACGAGGTGGCAGTGGCCAG
ATACTGCGACCTCCCTAGCAAACTGGGGCACAAGCTTAATTCCGGACTCAGATCTCGAAGCGCGGCCGCG
GGAGCAGGAGGAGCAGCTCGAGCGGCGCTGGGAGTGCAGGTGGAAACCATCTCCCCAGGAGACGGGCGCA
CCTTCCCCAAGCGCGGCCAGACCTGCGTGGTGCACTACACCGGGATGCTTGAAGATGGAAAGAAATTTGA
TTCCTCCCGGGACAGAAACAAGCCCTTTAAGTTTATGCTAGGCAAGCAGGAGGTGATCCGAGGCTGGGAA
GAAGGGGTTGCCCAGATGAGTGTGGGTCAGAGAGCCAAACTGACTATATCTCCAGATTATGCCTATGGTG
CCACTGGGCACCCAGGCATCATCCCACCACATGCCACTCTCGTCTTCGATGTGGAGCTTCTAAAACTGGA
AAGTGCTGGTGGTAGTGCTGGTGGTAGTGCTGGTGGTAGTGCTGGTGGTAGTGCTGGTGGTCCGCGAGCT
CAAGCTTCGTCGCTTAATAACTGGAATAAGCCAATAAAGAACTCTGTAACTACAAAACAATGGATGTCCG
CTCTACCTGACACAACAAACCTAGCAGCGCTCTCTATACCAGGTACACATGATACGATGAGCTATAACGG
AGACATAACATGGACATTAACCAAACCACTAGCTCAAACACAAACGATGTCATTGTACCAACAACTAGAA
GCAGGAATACGGTACATCGATATTAGAGCAAAAGACAATCTCAACATTTACCATGGGCCAATTTTTTTAA
ATGCATCACTTTCAGGTGTATTAGAAACGATTACTCAATTTTTAAAGAAAAATCCAAAAGAAACCATTAT
TATGCGTTTAAAGGACGAGCAAAACAGCAACGATAGTTTTGATTATCGGATCCAACCACTAATCAACATT
TATAAAGATTATTTTTACACTACTCCCAGAACTGACACGAGCAATAAAATCCCTACATTAAAAGATGTCC
GCGGAAAAATATTATTACTTTCAGAGAACCACACAAAAAAGCCATTAGTCATTAACTCACGCAAATTCGG
CATGCAGTTCTAGAATTCTGCAGTCGACGGTACCGCGGGCCCGGGATCCACCGGATCTAGATAACTGATC
ATAATCAGCCATACCACATTTGTAGAGGTTTTACTTGCTTTAAAAAACCTCCCACACCTCCCCCTGAACC
TGAAACATAAAATGAATGCAATTGTTGTTGTTAACTTGTTTATTGCAGCTTATAATGGTTACAAATAAAG
CAATAGCATCACAAATTTCACAAATAAAGCATTTTTTTCACTGCATTCTAGTTGTGGTTTGTCCAAACTC
ATCAATGTATCTTAACGCGTAAATTGTAAGCGTTAATATTTTGTTAAAATTCGCGTTAAATTTTTGTTAA
ATCAGCTCATTTTTTAACCAATAGGCCGAAATCGGCAAAATCCCTTATAAATCAAAAGAATAGACCGAGA
TAGGGT
[37 nt withheld, positions 2807-2843]
AAAGAACGTGGACTCCAACGTCAAAGG
[49 nt withheld, positions 2871-2919]
T
[91 nt withheld, positions 2921-3011]
G
[124 nt withheld, positions 3013-3136]
CAGGTGGCACTTTTCGGGGAAATGTGCGCGGAACCCCTATTTGTTTATTTTTCTAAATACATTCAAATAT
GTATCCGCTCATGAGACAATAACCCTGATAAATGCTTCAATAATATTGAAAAAGGAAGAGTCCTGAGGCG
GAAAGAACCAGCTGTGGAATGTGTGTCAGTTAGGGTGTGGAAAGTCCCCAGGCTCCCCAGCAGGCAGAAG
TATGCAAAGCATGCATCTCAATTAGTCAGCAACCAGGTGTGGAAAGTCCCCAGGCTCCCCAGCAGGCAGA
AGTATGCAAAGCATGCATCTCAATTAGTCAGCAACCATAGTCCCGCCCCTAACTCCGCCCATCCCGCCCC
TAACTCCGCCCAGTTCCGCCCATTCTCCGCCCCATGGCTGACTAATTTTTTTTATTTATGCAGAGGCCGA
GGCCGCCTCGGCCTCTGAGCTATTCCAGAAGTAGTGAGGAGGCTTTTTTGGAGGCCTAGGCTTTTGCAAA
GATCGATCAAGAGACAGGATGAGGATCGTTTCGCATGATTGAACAAGATGGATTGCACGCAGGTTCTCCG
GCCGCTTGGGTGGAGAGGCTATTCGGCTATGACTGGGCACAACAGACAATCGGCTGCTCTGATGCCGCCG
TGTTCCGGCTGTCAGCGCAGGGGCGCCCGGTTCTTTTTGTCAAGACCGACCTGTCCGGTGCCCTGAATGA
ACTGCAAGACGAGGCAGCGCGGCTATCGTGGCTGGCCACGACGGGCGTTCCTTGCGCAGCTGTGCTCGAC
GTTGTCACTGAAGCGGGAAGGGACTGGCTGCTATTGGGCGAAGTGCCGGGGCAGGATCTCCTGTCATCTC
ACCTTGCTCCTGCCGAGAAAGTATCCATCATGGCTGATGCAATGCGGCGGCTGCATACGCTTGATCCGGC
TACCTGCCCATTCGACCACCAAGCGAAACATCGCATCGAGCGAGCACGTACTCGGATGGAAGCCGGTCTT
GTCGATCAGGATGATCTGGACGAAGAGCATCAGGGGCTCGCGCCAGCCGAACTGTTCGCCAGGCTCAAGG
CGAGCATGCCCGACGGCGAGGATCTCGTCGTGACCCATGGCGATGCCTGCTTGCCGAATATCATGGTGGA
AAATGGCCGCTTTTCTGGATTCATCGACTGTGGCCGGCTGGGTGTGGCGGACCGCTATCAGGACATAGCG
TTGGCTACCCGTGATATTGCTGAAGAGCTTGGCGGCGAATGGGCTGACCGCTTCCTCGTGCTTTACGGTA
TCGCCGCTCCCGATTCGCAGCGCATCGCCTTCTATCGCCTTCTTGACGAGTTCTTCTGAGCGGGACTCTG
GGGTTCGAAATGACCGACCAAGCGACGCCCAACCTGCCATCACGAGATTTCGATTCCACCGCCGCCTTCT
ATGAAAGGTTGGGCTTCGGAATCGTTTTCCGGGACGCCGGCTGGATGATCCTCCAGCGCGGGGATCTCAT
GCTGGAGTTCTTCGCCCACCCTAGGGGGAGGCTAACTGAAACACGGAAGGAGACAATACCGGAAGGAACC
CGCGCTATGACGGCAATAAAAAGACAGAATAAAACGCACGGTGTTGGGTCGTTTGTTCATAAACGCGGGG
TTCGGTCCCAGGGCTGGCACTCTGTCGATACCCCACCGAGACCCCATTGGGGCCAATACGCCCGCGTTTC
TTCCTTTTCCCCACCCCACCCCCCAAGTTCGGGTGAAGGCCCAGGGCTCGCAGCCAACGTCGGGGCGGCA
GGCCCTGCCATAGCCTCAGGTTACTCATATATACTTTAGATTGATTTAAAACTTCATTTTTAATTTAAAA
GGATCTAGGTGAAGATCCTTTTTGATAATCTCATGACCAAAATCCCTTAACGTGAGTTTTCGTTCCACTG
AGCGTCAGACCCCGTAGAAAAGATCAAAGGATCTTCTTGAGATCCTTTTTTTCTGCGCGTAATCTGCTGC
TTGCAAACAAAAAAACCACCGCTACCAGCGGTGGTTTGTTTGCCGGATCAAGAGCTACCAACTCTTTTTC
CGAAGGTAACTGGCTTCAGCAGAGCGCAGATACCAAATACTGTTCTTCTAGTGTAGCCGTAGTTAGGCCA
CCACTTCAAGAACTCTGTAGCACCGCCTACATACCTCGCTCTGCTAATCCTGTTACCAGTGGCTGCTGCC
AGTGGCGATAAGTCGTGTCTTACCGGGTTGGACTCAAGACGATAGTTACCGGATAAGGCGCAGCGGTCGG
GCTGAACGGGGGGTTCGTGCACACAGCCCAGCTTGGAGCGAACGACCTACACCGAACTGAGATACCTACA
GCGTGAGCTATGAGAAAGCGCCACGCTTCCCGAAGGGAGAAAGGCGGACAGGTATCCGGTAAGCGGCAGG
GTCGGAACAGGAGAGCGCACGAGGGAGCTTCCAGGGGGAAACGCCTGGTATCTTTATAGTCCTGTCGGGT
TTCGCCACCTCTGACTTGAGCGTCGATTTTTGTGATGCTCGTCAGGGGGGCGGAGCCTATGGAAAAACGC
CAGCAACGCGGCCTTTTTACGGTTCCTGGCCTTTTGCTGGCCTTTTGCTCACATGTTCTTTCCTGCGTTA
TCCCCTGATTCTGTGGATAACCGTATTACCGCCATGCAT
Features (pLannotate 1.2.2; 17 found; start..end, strand, type, name):
     61..364     +  enhancer       CMV enhancer: human cytomegalovirus immediate early enhancer
    365..568     +  promoter       CMV promoter: human cytomegalovirus (CMV) immediate early promoter
    673..1371    +  CDS            TagBFP: monomeric blue fluorescent protein mammalian codon-optimized
   1371..1388    +  misc_feature   MCS (fragment): multiple cloning site
   1429..1751    +  CDS            FKBP (fragment): human FK506-binding protein FKBP12
   1821..2390    +  CDS            plcA (fragment): PLC_LISMO - Also known as pic. Experimental evidence at protein level: Swiss-Prot protein existence level 1. Cleaves glycosylphosphatidylinositol (GPI) and phosphatidylinositol (PI) anchors but not PI phosphates. Important factor in pathogenesis, PI-PLC activity is present only in virulent listeria species. It may participate in the lysis of the phagolysosomal membrane. From Listeria monocytogenes serovar 1/2a (strain ATCC BAA-679 / EGD-e).
   2393..2429    +  misc_feature   MCS (fragment): multiple cloning site
   2446..2530    +  CDS            large T antigen (fragment): large T antigen from SV40 (simian virus 40)
   2553..2674    +  polyA_signal   SV40 poly(A) signal: SV40 polyadenylation signal
   2708..3136    -  rep_origin     f1 ori (sequence partly withheld): f1 bacteriophage origin of replication; arrow indicates direction of (+) strand synthesis
   3163..3267    +  promoter       AmpR promoter: bla
   3269..3626    +  promoter       SV40 promoter: SV40 enhancer and early promoter
   3661..4455    +  CDS            NeoR/KanR: aminoglycoside phosphotransferase from Tn5; aph(3')-II (or nptII); confers resistance to neomycin, kanamycin, and G418 (Geneticin®)
   4476..4628    +  CDS            ble (fragment): BLE_KLEPN - Experimental evidence at protein level: Swiss-Prot protein existence level 1. Binding protein with a strong affinity to the bleomycin family of antibiotics. Binds to CL990; an antimitotic-antibiotic compound. From Klebsiella pneumoniae.
   4687..4734    +  polyA_signal   HSV TK poly(A) signal: herpes simplex virus thymidine kinase polyadenylation signal (Cole and Stacy, 1985)
   4825..4841    -  polyA_signal   bGH poly(A) signal (fragment): bovine growth hormone polyadenylation signal
   5063..5651    +  rep_origin     ori: high-copy-number ColE1/pMB1/pBR322/pUC origin of replication
