[The description below was written by a language model from this plasmid's Addgene catalogue record and pLannotate feature annotations shown in this document.]
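Description:
pTagBFP2-C1-lynN11-FKBP-PI-PLCN187 is a mammalian expression plasmid of about 5.8 kb built on the pTagBFP-C1 backbone. It is propagated in E. coli from a high-copy ColE1/pUC-type origin under kanamycin selection. The NeoR/KanR (Tn5 aminoglycoside phosphotransferase) gene sits behind tandem bacterial (bla) and SV40 early promoters and is followed by an HSV TK polyadenylation signal. This arrangement gives kanamycin resistance in bacteria and can also give G418 resistance in mammalian cells. An f1 origin is also present. Short annotated fragments of ble, SV40 large T antigen and the bGH poly(A) signal appear to be backbone remnants rather than functional elements.

The payload is a single fusion protein expressed from the CMV immediate-early enhancer/promoter and terminated by the SV40 poly(A) signal. According to the record it consists, from the N-terminus, of the first 11 residues of Lyn kinase, a short flexible linker, the blue fluorescent protein TagBFP2, residues 3-108 of human FKBP12 (FKBP1A), a glycine/serine/alanine-rich linker, and residues 1-187 of the Listeria monocytogenes phosphatidylinositol-specific phospholipase C (PI-PLC, plcA). The Lyn segment is a lipidation motif commonly used to anchor fusion proteins at the inner leaflet of the plasma membrane, and TagBFP2 lets the fusion's location be seen by fluorescence microscopy.

The stated purpose is to supply the N-terminal half of a split PI-PLC targeted to the plasma membrane. FKBP is a standard chemically induced dimerization module, which suggests that the enzyme is reconstituted by recruiting a complementary C-terminal half, although the partner construct is not described in this record. The associated publication concerns mapping the subcellular distribution of phosphatidylinositol, including its abundance at the plasma membrane.
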