Addgene plasmid #139308: pTagBFP2-C1-lynN11-FKBP-PI-PLCN187
Purpose: N-terminal half of split PI-PLC targeted to plasma membrane
Depositing lab: Gerry Hammond. Depositing organization: University of Pittsburgh (University, School of Medicine, and Cancer Institute). Publication: Probing the subcellular distribution of phosphatidylinositol reveals a surprising lack at the plasma membrane. Zewe JP, Miller AM, Sangappa S, Wills RC, Goulden BD, Hammond GRV. J Cell Biol. 2020 Mar 2;219(3). pii: 133808. doi: 10.1083/jcb.201906127. PubMed 32211893.
Backbone
  Vector backbone: pTagBFP-C1
  Vector type: Mammalian Expression
Growth in bacteria
  Bacterial resistance: Kanamycin, 50 μg/mL
  Growth temperature: 37°C
  Growth strain: DH5alpha
  Copy number: High Copy
Gene/Insert
  Gene/Insert name: LYN(1-11):RSANS[GA]4:TagBFP2: FKBP1A(3-108): [GGSA]4GG:L. monocytogenes PI-PLC(1-187)
  Species: Other
  Cloning method: Gibson Cloning
Terms and licenses: Academic/Nonprofit Terms; Industry Terms: Not Available to Industry
How to cite: pTagBFP2-C1-lynN11-FKBP-PI-PLCN187 was a gift from Gerry Hammond (Addgene plasmid # 139308 ; http://n2t.net/addgene:139308 ; RRID:Addgene_139308)
